>Addgene plasmid #32683 | pLKO.DEST.YFP | depositor full sequence | sequence record 80286 | pLKO.DEST.YFP sequence 8897 bps
AGAAGTGGCTGATCTCAGCCACCGCGAAAATGACATCAAAAACGCCATTAACCTGATGTTCTGGGGAATA
TAAATGTCAGGCTCCCTTATACACAGCCAGTCTGCAGGTCGACCATAGTGACTGGATATGTTGTGTTTTA
CAGTATTATGTAGTCTGTTTTTTATGCAAAATCTAATTTAATATATTGATATTTATATCATTTTACGTTT
CTCGTTCAGCTTTCTTGTACAAAGTGGTTGATGGGCGGCCGCTCTAGAGGGCCCAAGCTTACGAGGCGCT
TTTCCCAAGGCAGTCTGGAGCATGCGCTTTAGCAGCCCCGCTGGGCACTTGGCGCTACACAAGTGGCCTC
TGGCCTCGCACACATTCCACATCCACCGGTAGGCGCCAACCGGCTCCGTTCTTTGGTGGCCCCTTCGCGC
CACCTTCTACTCCTCCCCTAGTCAGGAAGTTCCCCCCCGCCCCGCAGCTCGCGTCGTGCAGGACGTGACA
AATGGAAGTAGCACGTCTCACTAGTCTCGTGCAGATGGACAGCACCGCTGAGCAATGGAAGCGGGTAGGC
CTTTGGGGCAGCGGCCAATAGCAGCTTTGCTCCTTCGCTTTCTGGGCTCAGAGGCTGGGAAGGGGTGGGT
CCGGGGGCGGGCTCAGGGGCGGGCTCAGGGGCGGGGCGGGCGCCCGAAGGTCCTCCGGAGGCCCGGTGTT
CCGCATTCTGCACGCTTCAAAAGCGCACGTCTGCCGCGCTGTTCTCCTCTTCCTCATCTCCGGGCCTTTC
GACCTGCAGCCCAAGCTAGCTTACCATGACCGAGTACAAGCCCACGGTGCGCCTCGCCACCCGCGACGAC
GTCCCCAGGGCCGTACGCACCCTCGCCGCCGCGTTCGCCGACTACCCCGCCATCGGCTCCCTCGTTGACC
GAATCACCGACCTCTCTCCCCAGGGGGATCCCGGTCGCCACCATGGTGAGCAAGGGCGAGGAGCTGTTCA
CCGGGGTGGTGCCCATCCTGGTCGAGCTGGACGGCGACGTAAACGGCCACAAGTTCAGCGTGTCCGGCGA
GGGCGAGGGCGATGCCACCTACGGCAAGCTGACCCTGAAGTTCATCTGCACCACCGGCAAGCTGCCCGTG
CCCTGGCCCACCCTCGTGACCACCTTCGGCTACGGCCTGCAGTGCTTCGCCCGCTACCCCGACCACATGA
AGCAGCACGACTTCTTCAAGTCCGCCATGCCCGAAGGCTACGTCCAGGAGCGCACCATCTTCTTCAAGGA
CGACGGCAACTACAAGACCCGCGCCGAGGTGAAGTTCGAGGGCGACACCCTGGTGAACCGCATCGAGCTG
AAGGGCATCGACTTCAAGGAGGACGGCAACATCCTGGGGCACAAGCTGGAGTACAACTACAACAGCCACA
ACGTCTATATCATGGCCGACAAGCAGAAGAACGGCATCAAGGTGAACTTCAAGATCCGCCACAACATCGA
GGACGGCAGCGTGCAGCTCGCCGACCACTACCAGCAGAACACCCCCATCGGCGACGGCCCCGTGCTGCTG
CCCGACAACCACTACCTGAGCTACCAGTCCGCCCTGAGCAAAGACCCCAACGAGAAGCGCGATCACATGG
TCCTGCTGGAGTTCGTGACCGCCGCCGGGATCACTCTCGGCATGGACGAGCTGTACAAGTAAAGCGGCCG
CGACTCTAGCATGTTTAAGGGTTCCGGTTCCACTAGGTACAATTCGATATCAAGCTTATCGATAATCAAC
CTCTGGATTACAAAATTTGTGAAAGATTGACTGGTATTCTTAACTATGTTGCTCCTTTTACGCTATGTGG
ATACGCTGCTTTAATGCCTTTGTATCATGCTATTGCTTCCCGTATGGCTTTCATTTTCTCCTCCTTGACC
GGAGCTTACCCGCCCGCCCCACGACCCGCAGCGCCCGACCGAAAGGAGCGCACGACCCCATGCATCGTTA
AGAGCTCGGTACCTTTAAGACCAATGACTTACAAGGCAGCTGTAGATCTTAGCCACTTTTTAAAAGAAAA
GGGGGGACTGGAAGGGCTAATTCACTCCCAACGAAGACAAGATCTGCTTTTTGCTTGTACTGGGTCTCTC
TGGTTAGACCAGATCTGAGCCTGGGAGCTCTCTGGCTAACTAGGGAACCCACTGCTTAAGCCTCAATAAA
GCTTGCCTTGAGTGCTTCAAGTAGTGTGTGCCCGTCTGTTGTGTGACTCTGGTAACTAGAGATCCCTCAG
ACCCTTTTAGTCAGTGTGGAAAATCTCTAGCAGTAGTAGTTCATGTCATCTTATTATTCAGTATTTATAA
CTTGCAAAGAAATGAATATCAGAGAGTGAGAGGAACTTGTTTATTGCAGCTTATAATGGTTACAAATAAA
GCAATAGCATCACAAATTTCACAAATAAAGCATTTTTTTCACTGCATTCTAGTTGTGGTTTGTCCAAACT
CATCAATGTATCTTATCATGTCTGGCTCTAGCTATCCCGCCCCTAACTCCGCCCATCCCGCCCCTAACTC
CGCCCAGTTCCGCCCATTCTCCGCCCCATGGCTGACTAATTTTTTTTATTTATGCAGAGGCCGAGGCCGC
CTCGGCCTCTGAGCTATTCCAGAAGTAGTGAGGAGGCTTTTTTGGAGGCCTAGGGACGTACCCAATTCGC
CTGGCGTTACCCAACTTAATCGCCTTGCAGCACATCCCCCTTTCGCCAGCTGGCGTAATAGCGAAGAGGC
CCGCACCGATCGCCCTTCCCAACAGTTGCGCAGCCTGAATGGCGAATGGG
[124 nt withheld, positions 2781-2904]
C
[91 nt withheld, positions 2906-2996]
A
[49 nt withheld, positions 2998-3046]
CCTTTGACGTTGGAGTCCACGTTCTTT
[37 nt withheld, positions 3074-3110]
ACCCTATCTCGGTCTATTCTTTTGATTTATAAGGGATTTTGCCGATTTCGGCCTATTGGTTAAAAAATGA
GCTGATTTAACAAAAATTTAACGCGAATTTTAACAAAATATTAACGCTTACAATTTAGGTGGCACTTTTC
GGGGAAATGTGCGCGGAACCCCTATTTGTTTATTTTTCTAAATACATTCAAATATGTATCCGCTCATGAG
ACAATAACCCTGATAAATGCTTCAATAATATTGAAAAAGGAAGAGTATGAGTATTCAACATTTCCGTGTC
GCCCTTATTCCCTTTTTTGCGGCATTTTGCCTTCCTGTTTTTGCTCACCCAGAAACGCTGGTGAAAGTAA
AAGATGCTGAAGATCAGTTGGGTGCACGAGTGGGTTACATCGAACTGGATCTCAACAGCGGTAAGATCCT
TGAGAGTTTTCGCCCCGAAGAACGTTTTCCAATGATGAGCACTTTTAAAGTTCTGCTATGTGGCGCGGTA
TTATCCCGTATTGACGCCGGGCAAGAGCAACTCGGTCGCCGCATACACTATTCTCAGAATGACTTGGTTG
AGTACTCACCAGTCACAGAAAAGCATCTTACGGATGGCATGACAGTAAGAGAATTATGCAGTGCTGCCAT
AACCATGAGTGATAACACTGCGGCCAACTTACTTCTGACAACGATCGGAGGACCGAAGGAGCTAACCGCT
TTTTTGCACAACATGGGGGATCATGTAACTCGCCTTGATCGTTGGGAACCGGAGCTGAATGAAGCCATAC
CAAACGACGAGCGTGACACCACGATGCCTGTAGCAATGGCAACAACGTTGCGCAAACTATTAACTGGCGA
ACTACTTACTCTAGCTTCCCGGCAACAATTAATAGACTGGATGGAGGCGGATAAAGTTGCAGGACCACTT
CTGCGCTCGGCCCTTCCGGCTGGCTGGTTTATTGCTGATAAATCTGGAGCCGGTGAGCGTGGGTCTCGCG
GTATCATTGCAGCACTGGGGCCAGATGGTAAGCCCTCCCGTATCGTAGTTATCTACACGACGGGGAGTCA
GGCAACTATGGATGAACGAAATAGACAGATCGCTGAGATAGGTGCCTCACTGATTAAGCATTGGTAACTG
TCAGACCAAGTTTACTCATATATACTTTAGATTGATTTAAAACTTCATTTTTAATTTAAAAGGATCTAGG
TGAAGATCCTTTTTGATAATCTCATGAGGAAGCGGAAGAGCGCTGCGCGTAATCTGCTGCTTGCAAACAA
AAAAACCACCGCTACCAGCGGTGGTTTGTTTGCCGGATCAAGAGCTACCAACTCTTTTTCCGAAAGGTAA
CTGGCTTCAGCAGAGCGCAGATACCAAATACTGTTCTTCTAGTGTAGCCGTAGTTAGGCCACCACTTCAA
GAACTCTGTAGCACCGCCTACATACCTCGCTCTGCTAATCCTGTTACCAGTGGCTGCTGCCAGTGGCGAT
AAGTCGTGTCTTACCGGGTTGGACTCAAGACGATAGTTACCGGATAAGGCGCAGCGGTCGGGCTGAACGG
GGGGTTCGTGCACACAGCCCAGCTTGGAGCGAACGACCTACACCGAACTGAGATACCTACAGCGTGAGCT
ATGAGAAAGCGCCACGCTTCCCGAAGGGAGAAAGGCGGACAGGTATCCGGTAAGCGGCAGGGTCGGAACA
GGAGAGCGCACGAGGGAGCTTCCAGGGGGAAACGCCTGGTATCTTTATAGTCCTGTCGGGTTTCGCCACC
TCTGACTTGAGCGTCGATTTTTGTGATGCTCGTCAGGGGGGCGGAGCCTATGGAAAAACGCCAGCAACGC
GGCCTTTTTACGGTTCCTGGCCTTTTGCTGGCCTTTTGCTCACATGTTCTTTCCTGCGTTATCCCCTGAT
TCTGTGGATAACCGTATTACCGCCTTTGAGTGAGCTGATACCGCTCGCCGCAGCCGAACGACCGAGCGCA
GCGAGTCAGTGAGCGAGGAAGCGGAAGAGCGCCCAATACGCAAACCGCCTCTCCCCGCGCGTTGGCCGAT
TCATTAATGCAGCTGGCACGACAGGTTTCCCGACTGGAAAGCGGGCAGTGAGCGCAACGCAATTAATGTG
AGTTAGCTCACTCGGATAACAATTTCACACAGGAAACAGCTATGACCATGATTACGCCAAGCGCGCAATT
AACCCTCACTAAAGGGAACAAAAGCTGGAGCTGCAAGCTTAATGTAGTCTTATGCAATACTCTTGTAGTC
TTGCAACATGGTAACGATGAGTTAGCAACATGCCTTACAAGGAGAGAAAAAGCACCGTGCATGCCGATTG
GTGGAAGTAAGGTGGTACGATCGTGCCTTATTAGGAAGGCAACAGACGGGTCTGACATGGATTGGACGAA
CCACTGAATTGCCGCATTGCAGAGATATTGTATTTAAGTGCCTAGCTCGATACATAAACGGGTCTCTCTG
GTTAGACCAGATCTGAGCCTGGGAGCTCTCTGGCTAACTAGGGAACCCACTGCTTAAGCCTCAATAAAGC
TTGCCTTGAGTGCTTCAAGTAGTGTGTGCCCGTCTGTTGTGTGACTCTGGTAACTAGAGATCCCTCAGAC
CCTTTTAGTCAGTGTGGAAAATCTCTAGCAGTGGCGCCCGAACAGGGACTTGAAAGCGAAAGGGAAACCA
GAGGAGCTCTCTCGACGCAGGACTCGGCTTGCTGAAGCGCGCACGGCAAGAGGCGAGGGGCGGCGACTGG
TGAGTACGCCAAAAATTTTGACTAGCGGAGGCTAGAAGGAGAGAGATGGGTGCGAGAGCGTCAGTATTAA
GCGGGGGAGAATTAGATCGCGATGGGAAAAAATTCGGTTAAGGCCAGGGGGAAAGAAAAAATATAAATTA
AAACATATAGTATGGGCAAGCAGGGAGCTAGAACGATTCGCAGTTAATCCTGGCCTGTTAGAAACATCAG
AAGGCTGTAGACAAATACTGGGACAGCTACAACCATCCCTTCAGACAGGATCAGAAGAACTTAGATCATT
ATATAATACAGTAGCAACCCTCTATTGTGTGCATCAAAGGATAGAGATAAAAGACACCAAGGAAGCTTTA
GACAAGATAGAGGAAGAGCAAAACAAAAGTAAGACCACCGCACAGCAAGCGGCCGCTGATCTTCAGACCT
GGAGGAGGAGATATGAGGGACAATTGGAGAAGTGAATTATATAAATATAAAGTAGTAAAAATTGAACCAT
TAGGAGTAGCACCCACCAAGGCAAAGAGAAGAGTGGTGCAGAGAGAAAAAAGAGCAGTGGGAATAGGAGC
TTTGTTCCTTGGGTTCTTGGGAGCAGCAGGAAGCACTATGGGCGCAGCGTCAATGACGCTGACGGTACAG
GCCAGACAATTATTGTCTGGTATAGTGCAGCAGCAGAACAATTTGCTGAGGGCTATTGAGGCGCAACAGC
ATCTGTTGCAACTCACAGTCTGGGGCATCAAGCAGCTCCAGGCAAGAATCCTGGCTGTGGAAAGATACCT
AAAGGATCAACAGCTCCTGGGGATTTGGGGTTGCTCTGGAAAACTCATTTGCACCACTGCTGTGCCTTGG
AATGCTAGTTGGAGTAATAAATCTCTGGAACAGATTTGGAATCACACGACCTGGATGGAGTGGGACAGAG
AAATTAACAATTACACAAGCTTAATACACTCCTTAATTGAAGAATCGCAAAACCAGCAAGAAAAGAATGA
ACAAGAATTATTGGAATTAGATAAATGGGCAAGTTTGTGGAATTGGGTTTAACATAACAAATTGGCTGTG
GTATATAAAATTATTCATAATGATAGTAGGAGGCTTGGTAGGTTTAAGAATAGTTTTTGCTGTACTTTCT
ATAGTGAATAGAGTTAGGCAGGGATATTCACCATTATCGTTTCAGACCCACCTCCCAACCCCGAGGGGAC
CCGACAGGCCCGAAGGAATAGAAGAAGAAGGTGGAGAGAGAGACAGAGACAGATCCATTCGATTAGTGAA
CGGATCTCGACGGTATCGATCACGAGACTAGCCTCGAGCGGCCGCCCCCTTCACCGAGGGCCTATTTCCC
ATGATTCCTTCATATTTGCATATACGATACAAGGCTGTTAGAGAGATAATTGGAATTAATTTGACTGTAA
ACACAAAGATATTAGTACAAAATACGTGACGTAGAAAGTAATAATTTCTTGGGTAGTTTGCAGTTTTAAA
ATTATGTTTTAAAATGGACTATCATATGCTTACCGTAACTTGAAAGTATTTCGATTTCTTGGCTTTATAT
ATCTTGTGGAAAGGACGAAACACCGGCCGGTGATATCCTCGAGCCCATCAACAAGTTTGTACAAAAAAGC
TGAACGAGAAACGTAAAATGATATAAATATCAATATATTAAATTAGATTTTGCATAAAAAACAGACTACA
TAATACTGTAAAACACAACATATCCAGTCACTATGGCGGCCGCATTAGGCACCCCAGGCTTTACACTTTA
TGCTTCCGGCTCGTATAATGTGTGGATTTTGAGTTAGGATCCGTCGAGATTTTCAGGAGCTAAGGAAGCT
AAAATGGAGAAAAAAATCACTGGATATACCACCGTTGATATATCCCAATGGCATCGTAAAGAACATTTTG
AGGCATTTCAGTCAGTTGCTCAATGTACCTATAACCAGACCGTTCAGCTGGATATTACGGCCTTTTTAAA
GACCGTAAAGAAAAATAAGCACAAGTTTTATCCGGCCTTTATTCACATTCTTGCCCGCCTGATGAATGCT
CATCCGGAATTCCGTATGGCAATGAAAGACGGTGAGCTGGTGATATGGGATAGTGTTCACCCTTGTTACA
CCGTTTTCCATGAGCAAACTGAAACGTTTTCATCGCTCTGGAGTGAATACCACGACGATTTCCGGCAGTT
TCTACACATATATTCGCAAGATGTGGCGTGTTACGGTGAAAACCTGGCCTATTTCCCTAAAGGGTTTATT
GAGAATATGTTTTTCGTCTCAGCCAATCCCTGGGTGAGTTTCACCAGTTTTGATTTAAACGTGGCCAATA
TGGACAACTTCTTCGCCCCCGTTTTCACCATGGGCAAATATTATACGCAAGGCGACAAGGTGCTGATGCC
GCTGGCGATTCAGGTTCATCATGCCGTCTGTGATGGCTTCCATGTCGGCAGAATGCTTAATGAATTACAA
CAGTACTGCGATGAGTGGCAGGGCGGGGCGTAAAGATCTGGATCCGGCTTACTAAAAGCCAGATAACAGT
ATGCGTATTTGCGCGCTGATTTTTGCGGTATAAGAATATATACTGATATGTATACCCGAAGTATGTCAAA
AAGAGGTGTGCTATGAAGCAGCGTATTACAGTGACAGTTGACAGCGACAGCTATCAGTTGCTCAAGGCAT
ATATGATGTCAATATCTCCGGTCTGGTAAGCACAACCATGCAGAATGAAGCCCGTCGTCTGCGTGCCGAA
CGCTGGAAAGCGGAAAATCAGGAAGGGATGGCTGAGGTCGCCCGGTTTATTGAAATGAACGGCTCTTTTG
CTGACGAGAACAGGGACTGGTGAAATGCAGTTTAAGGTTTACACCTATAAAAGAGAGAGCCGTTATCGTC
TGTTTGTGGATGTACAGAGTGATATTATTGACACGCCCGGGCGACGGATGGTGATCCCCCTGGCCAGTGC
ACGTCTGCTGTCAGATAAAGTCTCCCGTGAACTTTACCCGGTGGTGCATATCGGGGATGAAAGCTGGCGC
ATGATGACCACCGATATGGCCAGTGTGCCGGTCTCCGTTATCGGGGA
Features (pLannotate 1.2.2; 32 found; start..end, strand, type, name):
    114..238     -  protein_bind   attR2: mutant version of attR; recombination site for the Gateway® LR reaction LR Clonase™
    273..771     +  promoter       PGK promoter: mouse phosphoglycerate kinase 1 promoter
    796..892     +  CDS            PuroR (fragment): puromycin N-acetyltransferase; pac from Streptomyces; confers resistance to puromycin
    893..933     +  promoter       hPGK promoter (fragment): human phosphoglycerate kinase 1 promoter
    953..1672    +  CDS            EYFP: enhanced YFP mammalian codon-optimized
   1721..1744    +  misc_feature   MCS (fragment): pBluescript multiple cloning site
   1744..1887    +  misc_feature   WPRE (fragment): woodchuck hepatitis virus posttranscriptional regulatory element
   1957..2037    +  CDS            nef (fragment): NEF_HV1Z2 - Experimental evidence at protein level: Swiss-Prot protein existence level 1. Extracellular Nef protein targets CD4(+) T-lymphocytes for apoptosis by interacting with CXCR4 surface receptors. From Human immunodeficiency virus type 1 group M subtype D (isolate Z2/CDC-Z34) (HIV-1).
   2039..2272    +  LTR            3' LTR (ΔU3): self-inactivating 3' long terminal repeat (LTR) from HIV-1
   2344..2465    +  polyA_signal   SV40 poly(A) signal: SV40 polyadenylation signal
   2505..2640    +  rep_origin     SV40 ori: SV40 origin of replication
   2660..2776    +  CDS            lacZα (fragment): LacZα fragment of β-galactosidase; lacZ fragment
   2781..3209    +  rep_origin     f1 ori (sequence partly withheld): f1 bacteriophage origin of replication; arrow indicates direction of (+) strand synthesis
   3262..3366    +  promoter       AmpR promoter: bla
   3367..4227    +  CDS            AmpR: β-lactamase; bla; confers resistance to ampicillin, carbenicillin, and related antibiotics
   4343..4916    +  rep_origin     ori: high-copy-number ColE1/pMB1/pBR322/pUC origin of replication
   5099..5191    +  CDS            lacI (fragment): lac repressor; lacI; The lac repressor binds to the lac operator to inhibit transcription in E. coli. This inhibition can be relieved by adding lactose or isopropyl-β-D-thiogalactopyranoside (IPTG).
   5204..5223    +  protein_bind   CAP binding site (fragment): CAP binding activates transcription in the presence of cAMP. E. coli catabolite activator protein
   5277..5295    +  promoter       T3 promoter: promoter for bacteriophage T3 RNA polymerase
   5323..5549    +  promoter       RSV promoter: Rous sarcoma virus enhancer/promoter
   5550..5730    +  LTR            5' LTR (truncated): truncated 5' long terminal repeat (LTR) from HIV-1
   5777..5902    +  misc_feature   HIV-1 Ψ: packaging signal of human immunodeficiency virus type 1
   5886..6249    +  CDS            HIV-1 gag (fragment): gag protein from human immunodeficiency virus 1; gag
   6395..6628    +  misc_feature   RRE: The Rev response element (RRE) of HIV-1 allows for Rev-dependent mRNA export from the nucleus to the cytoplasm.
   7006..7106    +  CDS            Rev (fragment): human immunodeficiency virus 1 (HIV-1) Rev protein; rev; enhances nuclear export of unspliced and incompletely spliced viral mRNAs
   7156..7396    +  promoter       U6 promoter: RNA polymerase III promoter for human U6 snRNA
   7431..7555    +  protein_bind   attR1: mutant version of attR; recombination site for the Gateway® LR reaction LR Clonase™
   7580..7610    +  promoter       lac UV5 promoter: E. coli lac promoter with an "up" mutation
   7634..7663    +  promoter       cat promoter (fragment): promoter of the E. coli cat gene encoding chloramphenicol acetyltransferase
   7664..8323    +  CDS            CmR: chloramphenicol acetyltransferase; cat; confers resistance to chloramphenicol
   8502..8660    +  CDS            ccdA (fragment): CCDA_ECO57 - Also known as H, letA. Experimental evidence at protein level: Swiss-Prot protein existence level 1. Antitoxin component of a type II toxin-antitoxin (TA) system which inhibits the post-segregational killing (PSK) of plasmid-free cells, also referred to as a plasmid addiction system. Binds to and blocks the activity of CcdB; will also remove bound CcdB protein from the CcdB-GyrA complex by forming a CcdA-CcdB complex, a process termed rejuvenation. Functions as a transcriptional corepressor for the ccdAB operon, repression also requires CcdB (By similarity). From Escherichia coli
   8665..70      +  CDS            ccdB (across the origin): CCDB_ECOLI - Also known as G, letB, letD. Experimental evidence at protein level: Swiss-Prot protein existence level 1. Toxic component of a type II toxin-antitoxin (TA) system, functioning in plasmid maintainence. Responsible for the post- segregational killing (PSK) of plasmid-free cells, also referred to as a plasmid addiction system. Half-life of over 2 hours. Cell killing by CcdB is accompanied by filamentation, defects in chromosome and plasmid segregation, defects in cell division, formation of anucleate cells, decreased DNA synthesis and plasmid loss. Interferes with the activity of DN
