[The description below was written by a language model from this plasmid's Addgene catalogue record and pLannotate feature annotations shown in this document.]
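Description:
pLKO.DEST.YFP is an empty third-generation-style, self-inactivating HIV-1 lentiviral Gateway destination vector built on the pLKO.1 puro backbone, intended for delivering shRNA or cDNA cassettes into mammalian cells. In bacteria it carries a ColE1/pUC-type origin (although the depositor lists it as low copy) and an f1 origin, and it is selected with ampicillin through the backbone β-lactamase gene together with chloramphenicol through the CmR gene inside the Gateway cassette. Because that cassette also encodes the CcdB gyrase toxin, the unrecombined vector must be maintained in a ccdB-tolerant strain.

The viral portion runs from an RSV promoter fused to a truncated 5' LTR, through the Ψ packaging signal with partial gag sequence and the Rev response element, to a ΔU3 3' LTR followed by an SV40 polyadenylation signal and SV40 origin. Within this genome, the human U6 RNA polymerase III promoter retained from pLKO.1 sits directly upstream of the attR1–CmR–ccdB–attR2 destination cassette. An LR reaction with an entry clone replaces the CmR/ccdB segment with the insert, and loss of ccdB provides counter-selection for recombinants in standard strains.

Downstream of attR2, a PGK promoter drives EYFP, which replaces puromycin resistance as the marker; only a short remnant of the PuroR coding sequence remains, so transduced cells are identified or sorted by fluorescence rather than by drug selection. A partial WPRE fragment follows the reporter.

The associated publication concerns a modified Gateway system for double shRNA expression and Cre/lox-based gene expression. However, no lox sites are annotated in this vector, so any such elements would presumably come from the entry clones. The depositor notes that the full sequence was assembled and may contain minor discrepancies.
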