Addgene plasmid #32683: pLKO.DEST.YFP
Purpose: (Empty Backbone) Lentiviral cDNA/shRNA gateway destination vectors
Depositing lab: Ming-Sound Tsao. Depositing organization: University Health Network. Publication: Modified gateway system for double shRNA expression and Cre/lox based gene expression. Radulovich N, Leung L, Tsao MS. BMC Biotechnol. 2011 Mar 22;11:24. 10.1186/1472-6750-11-24 PubMed 21418658.
Backbone
  Vector backbone: pLKO.1 puro
  Backbone size (bp): 7032
  Modifications to backbone: Gateway destination cassette
  Vector type: Mammalian Expression, Lentiviral
  Selectable markers: YFP
Growth in bacteria
  Bacterial resistance: Chloramphenicol and Ampicillin, 25 & 100 μg/mL
  Growth temperature: 37°C
  Growth strain: ccdB Survival
  Growth instructions: Slow grower, allow for extra growth time.
  Copy number: Low Copy
Gene/Insert
  Cloning method: Gateway Cloning
Terms and licenses: Academic/Nonprofit Terms; Industry Terms: Not Available to Industry
Depositor comments: The full plasmid sequence was assembled and may contain minor discrepancies that should not effect the function of the plasmid.
How to cite: pLKO.DEST.YFP was a gift from Ming-Sound Tsao (Addgene plasmid # 32683 ; http://n2t.net/addgene:32683 ; RRID:Addgene_32683)
