>Addgene plasmid #32683 | pLKO.DEST.YFP | addgene partial sequence | sequence record 85565 | ccdB-Fwd 5'-GCATGATGACCACCGATATG-3'
AGAAGTGGCTGATCTCAGCCACCGCGAAAATGACATCAAAAACGCCATTAACCTGATGTTCTGGGGAATA
TAAATGTCAGGCTCCCTTATACACAGCCAGTCTGCAGGTCGACCATAGTGACTGGATATGTTGTGTTTTA
CAGTATTATGTAGTCTGTTTTTTATGCAAAATCTAATTTAATATATTGATATTTATATCATTTTACGTTT
CTCGTTCAGCTTTCTTGTACAAAGTGGTTGATGGGCGGCCGCTCTAGAGGGCCCAAGCTTACGCGTGCAT
GCGACGTCATAGCTCTCTCCCTATAGTGAGTCGTATTATAAGCTAGGCACTGGCCGTCGTTTTACAACGT
CGTGACTGGGAAAACTGCTAGAATTCTCGACCTCGAGACAAATGGCAGTATTCATCCACAATTTTAAAAG
AAAAGGGGGGATTGGGGGGTACAGTGCAGGGGAAAGAATAGTAGACATAATAGCAACAGACATACAAACT
AAAGAATTACAAAAACAAATTACAAAAATTCAAAATTTTCGGGTTTATTACAGGGACAGCAGAGATCCAC
TTTGGCCGCGGCTCGAGGGGGTTGGGGTTGCGCCTTTTCCAAGGCAGCCCTGGGTTTGCGCAGGGACGCG
GCTGCTCTGGGCGTGGTTCCGGGAAACGCAGCGGCGCCGACCCTGGGTCTCGCACATTCTTCACGTCCGT
TCGCAGCGTCACCCGGATCTTCGCCGCTACCCTTGTGGGCCCCCCGGCGACGCTTCCTGCTCCGCCCCTA
AGTCGGGAAGGTTCCTTGCGGTTCGCGGCGTGCCGGACGTGACAAACGGAAGCCGCACGTCTCACTAGTA
CCCTCGCAGACGGACAGCGCCAGG
