>Addgene plasmid #32683 | pLKO.DEST.YFP | addgene partial sequence | sequence record 85567 | CAT-R 5'-GCAACTGACTGAAATGCCTC-3'
ATATATCAACGGTGGTATATCCAGTGATTTTTTTCTCCATTTTAGCTTCCTTAGCTCCTGAAAATCTCGA
CGGATCCTAACTCAAAATCCACACATTATACGAGCCGGAAGCATAAAGTGTAAAGCCTGGGGTGCCTAAT
GCGGCCGCCATAGTGACTGGATATGTTGTGTTTTACAGTATTATGTAGTCTGTTTTTTATGCAAAATCTA
ATTTAATATATTGATATTTATATCATTTTACGTTTCTCGTTCAGCTTTTTTGTACAAACTTGTTGATGGG
CTCGAGGATATCACCGGCCGGTGTTTCGTCCTTTCCACAAGATATATAAAGCCAAGAAATCGAAATACTT
TCAAGTTACGGTAAGCATATGATAGTCCATTTTAAAACATAATTTTAAAACTGCAAACTACCCAAGAAAT
TATTACTTTCTACGTCACGTATTTTGTACTAATATCTTTGTGTTTACAGTCAAATTAATTCCAATTATCT
CTCTAACAGCCTTGTATCGTATATGCAAATATGAAGGAATCATGGGAAATAGGCCCTCGGTGAAGGGGGC
GGCCGCTCGAGGCTAGTCTCGTGATCGATACCGTCGAGATCCGTTCACTAATCGAATGGATCTGTCTCTG
TCTCTCTCTCCACCTTCTTCTTCTATTCCTTCGGGCCTGTCGGGTCCCCTCGGGGTTGGGAGGTGGGTCT
GAAACGATAATGGTGAATATCCCTGCCTAACTCTATTCACTATAGAAAGTACAGCAAAAACTATTCTTAA
ACCTACCAAGCCTCCTACTATCATTATGAATAATTTTATATACCACAGCCAATTTGTTATGTTAAACCCA
ATTCCACAAACTTG
