>Addgene plasmid #32683 | pLKO.DEST.YFP | addgene partial sequence | sequence record 85568 | hPGK-F 5'-GTGTTCCGCATTCTGCAAG-3'
TCGGCTCCCTCGTTGACCGAATCACCGACCTCTCTCCCCAGGGGGATCCCGGTCGCCACCATGGTGAGCA
AGGGCGAGGAGCTGTTCACCGGGGTGGTGCCCATCCTGGTCGAGCTGGACGGCGACGTAAACGGCCACAA
GTTCAGCGTGTCCGGCGAGGGCGAGGGCGATGCCACCTACGGCAAGCTGACCCTGAAGTTCATCTGCACC
ACCGGCAAGCTGCCCGTGCCCTGGCCCACCCTCGTGACCACCTTCGGCTACGGCCTGCAGTGCTTCGCCC
GCTACCCCGACCACATGAAGCAGCACGACTTCTTCAAGTCCGCCATGCCCGAAGGCTACGTCCAGGAGCG
CACCATCTTCTTCAAGGACGACGGCAACTACAAGACCCGCGCCGAGGTGAAGTTCGAGGGCGACACCCTG
GTGAACCGCATCGAGCTGAAGGGCATCGACTTCAAGGAGGACGGCAACATCCTGGGGCACAAGCTGGAGT
ACAACTACAACAGCCACAACGTCTATATCATGGCCGACAAGCAGAAGAACGGCATCAAGGTGAACTTCAA
GATCCGCCACAACATCGAGGACGGCAGCGTGCAGCTCGCCGACCACTACCAGCAGAACACCCCCATCGGC
GACGGCCCCGTGCTGCTGCCCGACAACCACTACCTGAGCTACCAGTCCGCCCTGAGCAAAGACCCCAACG
AGAAGCGCGATCACATGGTCCTGCTGGAGTTCGTGACCGCCGCCGGGATCACTCTCGGCATGGACGAGCT
GTACAAGTAAAGCGGCCGCGACTCTAGCATGTTTAAGGGTTCCGGTTCCACTAGGTACAATTCGATATCA
AGCTTATCGATAATCAACCTCTGGATTACAAAATTTGTGAAAGATTGACTGGTATTCTTAACTATGTTGC
TCCTTTTACGCTATGTGGATACGCTGCTTTAATGCCTTTGTATCATGCTATTGCTTCCCGTATGGCTTTC
ATTTTCTCCTCCTTG
